Addgene plasmid #192315: pEN_TT mCh-V5-NES-EGFP-EGFR NLS
Purpose: Gateway entry vector for an inducible mCh-V5-NES-EGFP-EGFR NLS
Depositing lab: Kevin Janes. Depositing organization: University of Virginia. Publication: Nucleocytoplasmic transport of active HER2 causes fractional escape from the DCIS-like state. Wang L, Paudel BB, McKnight RA, Janes KA. Nat Commun. 2023 Apr 13;14(1):2110. doi: 10.1038/s41467-023-37914-x. PubMed 37055441.
Backbone
  Vector backbone: pEN_TTmiRC2
  Backbone manufacturer: Addgene #25752
  Vector type: Gateway entry vector
Growth in bacteria
  Bacterial resistance: Gentamicin, 10 μg/mL
  Growth temperature: 37°C
  Growth strain: DH5alpha
  Copy number: High Copy
Gene/Insert
  Gene/Insert name: mCh-V5-NES-EGFP-EGFR NLS
  Species: H. sapiens (human)
  Entrez Gene: EGFR (a.k.a. ERBB, ERBB1, ERRP, HER1, NISBD2, NNCIS, PIG61, mENA)
  Tag / fusion protein: 3xFLAG (N terminal on insert)
  Cloning method: Restriction Enzyme; 5′ cloning site SpeI (not destroyed); 3′ cloning site MfeI (not destroyed)
Terms and licenses: Academic/Nonprofit Terms; Industry Terms: Not Available to Industry
How to cite: pEN_TT mCh-V5-NES-EGFP-EGFR NLS was a gift from Kevin Janes (Addgene plasmid # 192315 ; http://n2t.net/addgene:192315 ; RRID:Addgene_192315)
