[The description below was written by a language model from this plasmid's Addgene catalogue record and pLannotate feature annotations shown in this document.]
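Description:
pEN_TT mCh-V5-NES-EGFP-EGFR NLS is a Gateway entry vector built on the pEN_TTmiRC2 backbone, carrying a tetracycline-inducible expression cassette between attL1 and attL2 sites so that it can be moved into an attR-containing destination vector by an LR Clonase reaction. It replicates in E. coli from a high-copy ColE1/pUC-type origin and is selected with gentamicin through the aacC1 acetyltransferase gene, which is driven by a class 1 integron Pc promoter. The gentamicin cassette sits between two fragments of a kanamycin resistance gene, indicating that it was inserted into and disrupted the original KanR marker. The rrnB T1 and T2 terminators lie upstream of attL1 and insulate the cassette from read-through transcription.

Within the att sites, the tight TRE promoter (seven tet operators plus a minimal CMV promoter) drives a single fusion reading frame: mCherry, followed directly by a V5 epitope tag, then EGFP after a short gap. By the construct name, that gap holds a nuclear export signal, and the short segment after EGFP holds the nuclear localization sequence from human EGFR; neither element is annotated in the feature table. The space between EGFP and attL2 is too small for full-length EGFR, so only the NLS motif appears to be present. The catalogue lists an N-terminal 3xFLAG tag, but no such feature is annotated, and mCherry begins almost immediately after the promoter. No polyadenylation signal is annotated inside the cassette.

The design, a two-colour fluorescent cargo bearing opposing export and import signals, suits use as an inducible reporter of nucleocytoplasmic shuttling in cells that supply a Tet transactivator. This is consistent with the associated work on nucleocytoplasmic transport of ErbB-family receptors.
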