Features (pLannotate 1.2.2; 14 found; start..end, strand, type, name):
     67..166     +  protein_bind   attL1: mutant version of attL; recombination site for the Gateway® LR reaction LR Clonase™
    198..512     +  promoter       tight TRE promoter: Tet-responsive promoter PTight, consisting of seven tet operator sequences followed by the minimal CMV promoter
    519..1226    +  CDS            mCherry: mCherry is a basic (constitutively fluorescent) red fluorescent protein published in 2004, derived from Discosoma sp.. It is reported to be a very rapidly-maturing monomer with low acid sensitivity.
   1227..1268    +  CDS            V5 tag: epitope tag from simian virus 5
   1305..2018    +  CDS            EGFP: EGFP is a basic (constitutively fluorescent) green fluorescent protein published in 1996, derived from Aequorea victoria. It is reported to be a rapidly-maturing weak dimer with moderate acid sensitivity.
   2102..2201    -  protein_bind   attL2: mutant version of attL; recombination site for the Gateway® LR reaction LR Clonase™
   2324..2950    +  CDS            KanR (fragment): aminoglycoside phosphotransferase; aph(3')-Ia; confers resistance to kanamycin in bacteria or G418 (Geneticin®) in eukaryotes
   2984..3517    -  CDS            GmR: gentamycin acetyltransferase; aacC1; confers resistance to gentamycin
   3706..3734    -  promoter       Pc promoter: intI1 (promoter lies within the coding sequence); class 1 integron promoter
   3712..4059    -  CDS            YPR2_ECOLX (fragment): Protein predicted: Swiss-Prot protein existence level 4. From Escherichia coli.
   4064..4248    +  CDS            KanR (fragment): aminoglycoside phosphotransferase; aph(3')-Ia; confers resistance to kanamycin in bacteria or G418 (Geneticin®) in eukaryotes
   4391..4979    +  rep_origin     ori: high-copy-number ColE1/pMB1/pBR322/pUC origin of replication
   5147..5190    -  terminator     rrnB T1 terminator: Escherichia coli rrnB; transcription terminator T1 from the E. coli rrnB gene
   5322..17      +  terminator     rrnB T2 terminator (across the origin): transcription terminator T2 from the E. coli rrnB gene
>Addgene plasmid #192315 | pEN_TT mCh-V5-NES-EGFP-EGFR NLS | addgene full sequence | sequence record 375711 | Addgene NGS Result
CTGACGGATGGCCTTTTTGCGTTTCTACAAACTCTTCCTGTTAGTTAGTTACTTAAGCTCGGGCCCCAAA
TAATGATTTTATTTTGACTGATAGTGACCTGTTCGTTGCAACAAATTGATAAGCAATGCTTTTTTATAAT
GCCAACTTTGTACAAAAAAGCAGGCTTTAAAGGAACCAATTCAGTCGACTGGATCCCGAGTTTACTCCCT
ATCAGTGATAGAGAACGTATGTCGAGTTTACTCCCTATCAGTGATAGAGAACGATGTCGAGTTTACTCCC
TATCAGTGATAGAGAACGTATGTCGAGTTTACTCCCTATCAGTGATAGAGAACGTATGTCGAGTTTACTC
CCTATCAGTGATAGAGAACGTATGTCGAGTTTATCCCTATCAGTGATAGAGAACGTATGTCGAGTTTACT
CCCTATCAGTGATAGAGAACGTATGTCGAGGTAGGCGTGTACGGTGGGAGGCCTATATAAGCAGAGCTCG
TTTAGTGAACCGTCAGATCGCCACTAGTATGGTGAGCAAGGGCGAGGAGGATAACATGGCCATCATCAAG
GAGTTCATGCGCTTCAAGGTGCACATGGAGGGCTCCGTGAACGGCCACGAGTTCGAGATCGAGGGCGAGG
GCGAGGGCCGCCCCTACGAGGGCACCCAGACCGCCAAGCTGAAGGTGACCAAGGGTGGCCCCCTGCCCTT
CGCCTGGGACATCCTGTCCCCTCAGTTCATGTACGGCTCCAAGGCCTACGTGAAGCACCCCGCCGACATC
CCCGACTACTTGAAGCTGTCCTTCCCCGAGGGCTTCAAGTGGGAGCGCGTGATGAACTTCGAGGACGGCG
GCGTGGTGACCGTGACCCAGGACTCCTCCCTGCAGGACGGCGAGTTCATCTACAAGGTGAAGCTGCGCGG
CACCAACTTCCCCTCCGACGGCCCCGTAATGCAGAAGAAGACCATGGGCTGGGAGGCCTCCTCCGAGCGG
ATGTACCCCGAGGACGGCGCCCTGAAGGGCGAGATCAAGCAGAGGCTGAAGCTGAAGGACGGCGGCCACT
ACGACGCTGAGGTCAAGACCACCTACAAGGCCAAGAAGCCCGTGCAGCTGCCCGGCGCCTACAACGTCAA
CATCAAGTTGGACATCACCTCCCACAACGAGGACTACACCATCGTGGAACAGTACGAACGCGCCGAGGGC
CGCCACTCCACCGGCGGCATGGACGAGCTGTACAAGGGTAAGCCTATCCCTAACCCTCTCCTCGGTCTCG
ATTCTACGACCGGTTTAGCCTTGAAATTAGCAGGTCTTGATATCATGGTGAGCAAGGGCGAGGAGCTGTT
CACCGGGGTGGTGCCCATCCTGGTCGAGCTGGACGGCGACGTAAACGGCCACAAGTTCAGCGTGTCTGGC
GAGGGCGAGGGCGATGCCACCTACGGCAAGCTGACCCTGAAGTTCATCTGCACCACCGGCAAGCTGCCCG
TGCCCTGGCCCACCCTCGTGACCACCCTGACCTACGGCGTGCAGTGCTTCAGCCGCTACCCCGACCACAT
GAAGCAGCACGACTTCTTCAAGTCCGCCATGCCCGAAGGCTACGTCCAGGAGCGCACCATCTTCTTCAAG
GACGACGGCAACTACAAGACCCGCGCCGAGGTGAAGTTCGAGGGCGACACCCTGGTGAACCGCATCGAGC
TGAAGGGCATCGACTTCAAGGAGGACGGCAACATCCTGGGGCACAAGCTGGAGTACAACTACAACAGCCA
CAACGTCTATATCATGGCCGACAAGCAGAAGAACGGCATCAAGGCGAACTTCAAGATCCGCCACAACATC
GAGGACGGCAGCGTGCAGCTCGCCGACCACTACCAGCAGAACACCCCCATCGGCGACGGCCCCGTGCTGC
TGCCCGACAACCACTACCTGAGCACCCAGTCCGCCCTGAGCAAAGACCCCAACGAGAAGCGCGATCACAT
GGTCCTGCTGGAGTTCGTGACCGCCGCCGGGATCACTCTCGGCATGGACGAGCTGTACGGTACCCGAAGG
CGCCACATCGTTCGGAAGCGCACGCTGCGGAGGTGACAATTGGAAGACTAATGCGTTTTCGAGATATCTA
GACCCAGCTTTCTTGTACAAAGTTGGCATTATAAGAAAGCATTGCTTATCAATTTGTTGCAACGAACAGG
TCACTATCAGTCAAAATAAAATCATTATTTGCCATCCAGCTGCAGCTCTGGCCCGTGTCTCAAAATCTCT
GATGTTACATTGCACAAGATAAAAATATATCATCATGAACAATAAAACTGTCTGCTTACATAAACAGTAA
TACAAGGGGTGTTATGAGCCATATTCAACGGGAAACGTCGAGGCCGCGATTAAATTCCAACATGGATGCT
GATTTATATGGGTATAAATGGGCTCGCGATAATGTCGGGCAATCAGGTGCGACAATCTATCGCTTGTATG
GGAAGCCCGATGCGCCAGAGTTGTTTCTGAAACATGGCAAAGGTAGCGTTGCCAATGATGTTACAGATGA
GATGGTCAGACTAAACTGGCTGACGGAATTTATGCCTCTTCCGACCATCAAGCATTTTATCCGTACTCCT
GATGATGCATGGTTACTCACCACTGCGATCCCCGGAAAAACAGCATTCCAGGTATTAGAAGAATATCCTG
ATTCAGGTGAAAATATTGTTGATGCGCTGGCAGTGTCCCTGCGCCGGTTGCATTCGATTCCTGTTTGTAA
TTGTCCTTTTAACAGCGATCGCGTATTTCGTCTCGCTCAGGCGCAATCACGAATGAATAACGGTTTGGTT
GATGCGAGTGATTTTGATGACGAGCGTAATGGCTGGCCTGTTGAACAAGTCTGGAAAGAAATGCATAAAC
TTTTGCCATTCTCACCGGATTCAGTCGTCACTCATGGTGATTTCTCACTTGATAACCTTATTTTTGACGA
GGGGAAATTAGGCCGGGAAGCCGATCTCGGCTTGAACGAATTGTTAGGTGGCGGTACTTGGGTCGATATC
AAAGTGCATCACTTCTTCCCGTATGCCCAACTTTGTATAGAGAGCCACTGCGGGATCGTCACCGTAATCT
GCTTGCACGTAGATCACATAAGCACCAAGCGCGTTGGCCTCATGCTTGAGGAGATTGATGAGCGCGGTGG
CAATGCCCTGCCTCCGGTGCTCGCCGGAGACTGCGAGATCATAGATATAGATCTCACTACGCGGCTGCTC
AAACTTGGGCAGAACGTAAGCCGCGAGAGCGCCAACAACCGCTTCTTGGTCGAAGGCAGCAAGCGCGATG
AATGTCTTACTACGGAGCAAGTTCCCGAGGTAATCGGAGTCCGGCTGATGTTGGGAGTAGGTGGCTACGT
CTCCGAACTCACGACCGAAAAGATCAAGAGCAGCCCGCATGGATTTGACTTGGTCAGGGCCGAGCCTACA
TGTGCGAATGATGCCCATACTTGAGCCACCTAACTTTGTTTTAGGGCGACTGCCCTGCTGCGTAACATCG
TTGCTGCTGCGTAACATCGTTGCTGCTCCATAACATCAAACATCGACCCACGGCGTAACGCGCTTGCTGC
TTGGATGCCCGAGGCATAGACTGTACAAAAAAACAGTCATAACAAGCCATGAAAACCGCCACTGCGCCGT
TACCACCGCTGCGTTCGGTCAAGGTTCTGGACCAGTTGCGTGAGCGCATACGCTACTTGCATTACAGTTT
ACGAACCGAACAGGCTTATGTCAACTGGGTTCGTGCCTTCATCCGTTTCCACGGTGTGCGTCACCCGGCA
ACCTTGGGCAGCAGCGAAGTCGAGGCATTTCTGTCCTGGCTGGCGAACGAGCGCAAGGTTTCGGTCTCCA
CGCATCGTCAGGCATTGGCGGCCTTGCTGTTCTTCTACGGCAAGGTGCTGTGCACGGATCTGCCCTGGCT
TCAGGAGATCGGAAGACCTCGGCCGTCGCGGCGCTTGCCGGTGGTGCTGACCCCGGATGAAGTGGTTCGC
ATCCTCGGTTTTCTGGAAGGCGAGCATCGTTTGTTCGCCCAGGACTCTAGCTATAGTTCTAGTGGTTGGC
TACTAATAGGTTGTATTGATGTTGGACGAGTCGGAATCGCAGACCGATACCAGGATCTTGCCATCCTATG
GAACTGCCTCGGTGAGTTTTCTCCTTCATTACAGAAACGGCTTTTTCAAAAATATGGTATTGATAATCCT
GATATGAATAAATTGCAGTTTCATTTGATGCTCGATGAGTTTTTCTAATCAGAATTGGTTAATTGGTTGT
AACACTGGCAGAGCATTACGCTGACTTGACGGGACGGCGCAAGCTCATGACCAAAATCCCTTAACGTGAG
TTTTCGTTCCACTGAGCGTCAGACCCCGTAGAAAAGATCAAAGGATCTTCTTGAGATCCTTTTTTTCTGC
GCGTAATCTGCTGCTTGCAAACAAAAAAACCACCGCTACCAGCGGTGGTTTGTTTGCCGGATCAAGAGCT
ACCAACTCTTTTTCCGAAGGTAACTGGCTTCAGCAGAGCGCAGATACCAAATACTGTTCTTCTAGTGTAG
CCGTAGTTAGGCCACCACTTCAAGAACTCTGTAGCACCGCCTACATACCTCGCTCTGCTAATCCTGTTAC
CAGTGGCTGCTGCCAGTGGCGATAAGTCGTGTCTTACCGGGTTGGACTCAAGACGATAGTTACCGGATAA
GGCGCAGCGGTCGGGCTGAACGGGGGGTTCGTGCACACAGCCCAGCTTGGAGCGAACGACCTACACCGAA
CTGAGATACCTACAGCGTGAGCTATGAGAAAGCGCCACGCTTCCCGAAGGGAGAAAGGCGGACAGGTATC
CGGTAAGCGGCAGGGTCGGAACAGGAGAGCGCACGAGGGAGCTTCCAGGGGGAAACGCCTGGTATCTTTA
TAGTCCTGTCGGGTTTCGCCACCTCTGACTTGAGCGTCGATTTTTGTGATGCTCGTCAGGGGGGCGGAGC
CTATGGAAAAACGCCAGCAACGCGGCCTTTTTACGGTTCCTGGCCTTTTGCTGGCCTTTTGCTCACATGT
TCTTTCCTGCGTTATCCCCTGATTCTGTGGATAACCGTATTACCGCTAGCATGGATCTCGGGGACGTCTA
ACTACTAAGCGAGAGTAGGGAACTGCCAGGCATCAAATAAAACGAAAGGCTCAGTCGGAAGACTGGGCCT
TTCGTTTTATCTGTTGTTTGTCGGTGAACGCTCTCCTGAGTAGGACAAATCCGCCGGGAGCGGATTTGAA
CGTTGTGAAGCAACGGCCCGGAGGGTGGCGGGCAGGACGCCCGCCATAAACTGCCAGGCATCAAACTAAG
CAGAAGGCCATC
